>Addgene plasmid #223518 | pLVX-puro-mGSDME D270A | addgene full sequence | sequence record 444820 | Addgene NGS Result
TGGAAGGGCTAATTCACTCCCAAAGAAGACAAGATATCCTTGATCTGTGGATCTACCACACACAAGGCTA
CTTCCCTGATTAGCAGAACTACACACCAGGGCCAGGGGTCAGATATCCACTGACCTTTGGATGGTGCTAC
AAGCTAGTACCAGTTGAGCCAGATAAGGTAGAAGAGGCCAATAAAGGAGAGAACACCAGCTTGTTACACC
CTGTGAGCCTGCATGGGATGGATGACCCGGAGAGAGAAGTGTTAGAGTGGAGGTTTGACAGCCGCCTAGC
ATTTCATCACGTGGCCCGAGAGCTGCATCCGGAGTACTTCAAGAACTGCTGATATCGAGCTTGCTACAAG
GGACTTTCCGCTGGGGACTTTCCAGGGAGGCGTGGCCTGGGCGGGACTGGGGAGTGGCGAGCCCTCAGAT
CCTGCATATAAGCAGCTGCTTTTTGCCTGTACTGGGTCTCTCTGGTTAGACCAGATCTGAGCCTGGGAGC
TCTCTGGCTAACTAGGGAACCCACTGCTTAAGCCTCAATAAAGCTTGCCTTGAGTGCTTCAAGTAGTGTG
TGCCCGTCTGTTGTGTGACTCTGGTAACTAGAGATCCCTCAGACCCTTTTAGTCAGTGTGGAAAATCTCT
AGCAGTGGCGCCCGAACAGGGACTTGAAAGCGAAAGGGAAACCAGAGGAGCTCTCTCGACGCAGGACTCG
GCTTGCTGAAGCGCGCACGGCAAGAGGCGAGGGGCGGCGACTGGTGAGTACGCCAAAAATTTTGACTAGC
GGAGGCTAGAAGGAGAGAGATGGGTGCGAGAGCGTCAGTATTAAGCGGGGGAGAATTAGATCGCGATGGG
AAAAAATTCGGTTAAGGCCAGGGGGAAAGAAAAAATATAAATTAAAACATATAGTATGGGCAAGCAGGGA
GCTAGAACGATTCGCAGTTAATCCTGGCCTGTTAGAAACATCAGAAGGCTGTAGACAAATACTGGGACAG
CTACAACCATCCCTTCAGACAGGATCAGAAGAACTTAGATCATTATATAATACAGTAGCAACCCTCTATT
GTGTGCATCAAAGGATAGAGATAAAAGACACCAAGGAAGCTTTAGACAAGATAGAGGAAGAGCAAAACAA
AAGTAAGACCACCGCACAGCAAGCGGCCGGCCGCTGATCTTCAGACCTGGAGGAGGAGATATGAGGGACA
ATTGGAGAAGTGAATTATATAAATATAAAGTAGTAAAAATTGAACCATTAGGAGTAGCACCCACCAAGGC
AAAGAGAAGAGTGGTGCAGAGAGAAAAAAGAGCAGTGGGAATAGGAGCTTTGTTCCTTGGGTTCTTGGGA
GCAGCAGGAAGCACTATGGGCGCAGCGTCAATGACGCTGACGGTACAGGCCAGACAATTATTGTCTGGTA
TAGTGCAGCAGCAGAACAATTTGCTGAGGGCTATTGAGGCGCAACAGCATCTGTTGCAACTCACAGTCTG
GGGCATCAAGCAGCTCCAGGCAAGAATCCTGGCTGTGGAAAGATACCTAAAGGATCAACAGCTCCTGGGG
ATTTGGGGTTGCTCTGGAAAACTCATTTGCACCACTGCTGTGCCTTGGAATGCTAGTTGGAGTAATAAAT
CTCTGGAACAGATTTGGAATCACACGACCTGGATGGAGTGGGACAGAGAAATTAACAATTACACAAGCTT
AATACACTCCTTAATTGAAGAATCGCAAAACCAGCAAGAAAAGAATGAACAAGAATTATTGGAATTAGAT
AAATGGGCAAGTTTGTGGAATTGGTTTAACATAACAAATTGGCTGTGGTATATAAAATTATTCATAATGA
TAGTAGGAGGCTTGGTAGGTTTAAGAATAGTTTTTGCTGTACTTTCTATAGTGAATAGAGTTAGGCAGGG
ATATTCACCATTATCGTTTCAGACCCACCTCCCAACCCCGAGGGGACCCGACAGGCCCGAAGGAATAGAA
GAAGAAGGTGGAGAGAGAGACAGAGACAGATCCATTCGATTAGTGAACGGATCTCGACGGTATCGCCTTT
AAAAGAAAAGGGGGGATTGGGGGGTACAGTGCAGGGGAAAGAATAGTAGACATAATAGCAACAGACATAC
AAACTAAAGAATTACAAAAACAAATTACAAAAATTCAAAATTTTCGGGTTTATTACAGGGACAGCAGAGA
TCCAGTTTATCGATAAGCTTGGGAGTTCCGCGTTACATAACTTACGGTAAATGGCCCGCCTGGCTGACCG
CCCAACGACCCCCGCCCATTGACGTCAATAATGACGTATGTTCCCATAGTAACGCCAATAGGGACTTTCC
ATTGACGTCAATGGGTGGAGTATTTACGGTAAACTGCCCACTTGGCAGTACATCAAGTGTATCATATGCC
AAGTACGCCCCCTATTGACGTCAATGACGGTAAATGGCCCGCCTGGCATTATGCCCAGTACATGACCTTA
TGGGACTTTCCTACTTGGCAGTACATCTACGTATTAGTCATCGCTATTACCATGGTGATGCGGTTTTGGC
AGTACATCAATGGGCGTGGATAGCGGTTTGACTCACGGGGATTTCCAAGTCTCCACCCCATTGACGTCAA
TGGGAGTTTGTTTTGGCACCAAAATCAACGGGACTTTCCAAAATGTCGTAACAACTCCGCCCCATTGACG
CAAATGGGCGGTAGGCGTGTACGGTGGGAGGTCTATATAAGCAGAGCTCGTTTAGTGAACCGTCAGATCG
CCTGGAGACGCCATCCACGCTGTTTTGACCTCCATAGAAGACACCGACTCTACTAGAGGATCGCTAGCGC
TACCGGACTCAGATCTCGAGATGTTTGCCAAAGCAACTCGAAATTTTCTTAAAGAAGTTGATGCTGGAGG
AGACCTGATTTCAGTCTCACACTTGAACGACTCTGACAAGCTGCAACTTCTAAGTCTGGTGACCAAAAAG
AAGAGATACTGGTGCTGGCAGAGACCCAAGTACCAGATTTTATCTGCCACCCTGGAAGATGTACTCACAG
AAGGGCACTGTCTCAGTCCAGTGGTTGTGGAGTCAGACTTCGTGAAATACGAGAGCAAGTGTGAGAACCA
TAAGAGCGGGGCTATTGGGACAGTCGTGGGGAAGGTCAAGCTGAACGTTGGTGGCAAAGGCGTGGTGGAG
AGTCACTCTTCGTTTGGAACCCTGAGGAAGCAGGAGGTGGACGTGCAGCAGCTCATCCAGGATGCCGTCA
AGAGAACAGTTAATATGGACAACCTGGTACTTCAGCAGGTGCTAGAGAGCAGGAACGAGGTCCTGTGTGT
GCTGACGCAGAAGATCATGACCACGCAGAAGTGCGTGATTTCTGAGCATGTGCAGTCGGAGGAGACGTGC
GGAGGCATGGTGGGGATCCAGACCAAGACTATACAGGTGTCAGCAACGGAGGATGGGACTGTCACCACAG
ACACCAATGTAGTGCTGGAGATCCCTGCTGCCACCACCATTGCCTATGGCATCATGGAGCTGTTTGTGAA
ACAAGATGGCCAGTTTGAATTCTGCCTCCTCCAAGGGAAACATGGTGGCTTCGAGCATGAGAGGAAACTA
GACTCTGTCTACTTGGACCCCCTGGCCTACAGAGAGTTCGCCTTTCTGGACATGCTGGCTGGGGGTCAAG
GGATCTCTTCGCAGGACGGGCCCCTACGAGTTGTAAAACAAGCAACCCTGCACCTAGAGAGGAGTTTCCA
TCCCTTTGCGGTGTTACCTGCCCAGCAGCAGAGGGCGCTGTTCTGTGTCCTGCAGAAAATCCTGTTTGAT
GAAGAACTCCTTCGGGCCCTGGAGCAAGTGTGTGATGATGTGGCTGGTGGCCTCTGGTCCTCACAGGCTG
TATTGGCAATGGAGGAGCTGACCGACAGTCAGCAGCAGGACCTCACAGCCTTCTTGCAGCTGGTGGGATA
CAGGATACAAGGAGAGCATCCTGGCCCACAGGATGAGGTCAGCAACCAGAAGCTCTTTGCAACAGCCTAC
TTCCTGGTCAGCGCACTAGCAGAAATGCCTGATAATGCCACAGTTTTCCTGGGGACTTGCTGCAAACTCC
ATGTTATTTCTTCGCTGTGCTGCTTGCTCCATGCTCTGTCTGATGACAGCGTGTGTGATTTTCACAACCC
CACCTTGGCTCCTCTGAGAGACACAGAGAGGTTTGGCATCGTGCAGCGATTGTTTGCCTCTGCTGACATT
GCCCTGGAGAGGATGCAGTTTTCTGCGAAAGCCACCATCCTGAAGGACTCTTGCATCTTCCCGCTAATTC
TTCACATCACTCTAAGTGGGCTCAGCACTCTAAGCAAAGAGCATGAGGAAGAGCTTTGTCAGTCAGGACA
TGCTACAGGTCAAGACTAGGGATCCCGCGACTCTAGATAATTCTACCGGGTAGGGGAGGCGCTTTTCCCA
AGGCAGTCTGGAGCATGCGCTTTAGCAGCCCCGCTGGGCACTTGGCGCTACACAAGTGGCCTCTGGCCTC
GCACACATTCCACATCCACCGGTAGGCGCCAACCGGCTCCGTTCTTTGGTGGCCCCTTCGCGCCACCTTC
TACTCCTCCCCTAGTCAGGAAGTTCCCCCCCGCCCCGCAGCTCGCGTCGTGCAGGACGTGACAAATGGAA
GTAGCACGTCTCACTAGTCTCGTGCAGATGGACAGCACCGCTGAGCAATGGAAGCGGGTAGGCCTTTGGG
GCAGCGGCCAATAGCAGCTTTGCTCCTTCGCTTTCTGGGCTCAGAGGCTGGGAAGGGGTGGGTCCGGGGG
CGGGCTCAGGGGCGGGCTCAGGGGCGGGGCGGGCGCCCGAAGGTCCTCCGGAGGCCCGGCATTCTGCACG
CTTCAAAAGCGCACGTCTGCCGCGCTGTTCTCCTCTTCCTCATCTCCGGGCCTTTCGACCTGCAGCCCAA
GCTTACCATGACCGAGTACAAGCCCACGGTGCGCCTCGCCACCCGCGACGACGTCCCCAGGGCCGTACGC
ACCCTCGCCGCCGCGTTCGCCGACTACCCCGCCACGCGCCACACCGTCGATCCGGACCGCCACATCGAGC
GGGTCACCGAGCTGCAAGAACTCTTCCTCACGCGCGTCGGGCTCGACATCGGCAAGGTGTGGGTCGCGGA
CGACGGCGCCGCGGTGGCGGTCTGGACCACGCCGGAGAGCGTCGAAGCGGGGGCGGTGTTCGCCGAGATC
GGCCCGCGCATGGCCGAGTTGAGCGGTTCCCGGCTGGCCGCGCAGCAACAGATGGAAGGCCTCCTGGCGC
CGCACCGGCCCAAGGAGCCCGCGTGGTTCCTGGCCACCGTCGGCGTCTCGCCCGACCACCAGGGCAAGGG
TCTGGGCAGCGCCGTCGTGCTCCCCGGAGTGGAGGCGGCCGAGCGCGCCGGGGTGCCCGCCTTCCTGGAG
ACCTCCGCGCCCCGCAACCTCCCCTTCTACGAGCGGCTCGGCTTCACCGTCACCGCCGACGTCGAGGTGC
CCGAAGGACCGCGCACCTGGTGCATGACCCGCAAGCCCGGTGCCTGACCGCGTCTGGAACAATCAACCTC
TGGATTACAAAATTTGTGAAAGATTGACTGGTATTCTTAACTATGTTGCTCCTTTTACGCTATGTGGATA
CGCTGCTTTAATGCCTTTGTATCATGCTATTGCTTCCCGTATGGCTTTCATTTTCTCCTCCTTGTATAAA
TCCTGGTTGCTGTCTCTTTATGAGGAGTTGTGGCCCGTTGTCAGGCAACGTGGCGTGGTGTGCACTGTGT
TTGCTGACGCAACCCCCACTGGTTGGGGCATTGCCACCACCTGTCAGCTCCTTTCCGGGACTTTCGCTTT
CCCCCTCCCTATTGCCACGGCGGAACTCATCGCCGCCTGCCTTGCCCGCTGCTGGACAGGGGCTCGGCTG
TTGGGCACTGACAATTCCGTGGTGTTGTCGGGGAAGCTGACGTCCTTTCCATGGCTGCTCGCCTGTGTTG
CCACCTGGATTCTGCGCGGGACGTCCTTCTGCTACGTCCCTTCGGCCCTCAATCCAGCGGACCTTCCTTC
CCGCGGCCTGCTGCCGGCTCTGCGGCCTCTTCCGCGTCTTCGCCTTCGCCCTCAGACGAGTCGGATCTCC
CTTTGGGCCGCCTCCCCGCCTGGAATTAATTCTGCAGTCGAGACCTAGAAAAACATGGAGCAATCACAAG
TAGCAATACAGCAGCTACCAATGCTGATTGTGCCTGGCTAGAAGCACAAGAGGAGGAGGAGGTGGGTTTT
CCAGTCACACCTCAGGTACCTTTAAGACCAATGACTTACAAGGCAGCTGTAGATCTTAGCCACTTTTTAA
AAGAAAAGAGGGGACTGGAAGGGCTAATTCACTCCCAACGAAGACAAGATATCCTTGATCTGTGGATCTA
CCACACACAAGGCTACTTCCCTGATTAGCAGAACTACACACCAGGGCCAGGGGTCAGATATCCACTGACC
TTTGGATGGTGCTACAAGCTAGTACCAGTTGAGCCAGATAAGGTAGAAGAGGCCAATAAAGGAGAGAACA
CCAGCTTGTTACACCCTGTGAGCCTGCATGGGATGGATGACCCGGAGAGAGAAGTGTTAGAGTGGAGGTT
TGACAGCCGCCTAGCATTTCATCACGTGGCCCGAGAGCTGCATCCGGAGTACTTCAAGAACTGCTGATAT
CGAGCTTGCTACAAGGGACTTTCCGCTGGGGACTTTCCAGGGAGGCGTGGCCTGGGCGGGACTGGGGAGT
GGCGAGCCCTCAGATCCTGCATATAAGCAGCTGCTTTTTGCCTGTACTGGGTCTCTCTGGTTAGACCAGA
TCTGAGCCTGGGAGCTCTCTGGCTAACTAGGGAACCCACTGCTTAAGCCTCAATAAAGCTTGCCTTGAGT
GCTTCAAGTAGTGTGTGCCCGTCTGTTGTGTGACTCTGGTAACTAGAGATCCCTCAGACCCTTTTAGTCA
GTGTGGAAAATCTCTAGCAGTAGTAGTTCATGTCATCTTATTATTCAGTATTTATAACTTGCAAAGAAAT
GAATATCAGAGAGTGAGAGGCCTTGACATTGCTAGCGTTTTACCGTCGACCTCTAGCTAGAGCTTGGCGT
AATCATGGTCATAGCTGTTTCCTGTGTGAAATTGTTATCCGCTCACAATTCCACACAACATACGAGCCGG
AAGCATAAAGTGTAAAGCCTGGGGTGCCTAATGAGTGAGCTAACTCACATTAATTGCGTTGCGCTCACTG
CCCGCTTTCCAGTCGGGAAACCTGTCGTGCCAGCTGCATTAATGAATCGGCCAACGCGCGGGGAGAGGCG
GTTTGCGTATTGGGCGCTCTTCCGCTTCCTCGCTCACTGACTCGCTGCGCTCGGTCGTTCGGCTGCGGCG
AGCGGTATCAGCTCACTCAAAGGCGGTAATACGGTTATCCACAGAATCAGGGGATAACGCAGGAAAGAAC
ATGTGAGCAAAAGGCCAGCAAAAGGCCAGGAACCGTAAAAAGGCCGCGTTGCTGGCGTTTTTCCATAGGC
TCCGCCCCCCTGACGAGCATCACAAAAATCGACGCTCAAGTCAGAGGTGGCGAAACCCGACAGGACTATA
AAGATACCAGGCGTTTCCCCCTGGAAGCTCCCTCGTGCGCTCTCCTGTTCCGACCCTGCCGCTTACCGGA
TACCTGTCCGCCTTTCTCCCTTCGGGAAGCGTGGCGCTTTCTCATAGCTCACGCTGTAGGTATCTCAGTT
CGGTGTAGGTCGTTCGCTCCAAGCTGGGCTGTGTGCACGAACCCCCCGTTCAGCCCGACCGCTGCGCCTT
ATCCGGTAACTATCGTCTTGAGTCCAACCCGGTAAGACACGACTTATCGCCACTGGCAGCAGCCACTGGT
AACAGGATTAGCAGAGCGAGGTATGTAGGCGGTGCTACAGAGTTCTTGAAGTGGTGGCCTAACTACGGCT
ACACTAGAAGAACAGTATTTGGTATCTGCGCTCTGCTGAAGCCAGTTACCTTCGGAAAAAGAGTTGGTAG
CTCTTGATCCGGCAAACAAACCACCGCTGGTAGCGGTGGTTTTTTTGTTTGCAAGCAGCAGATTACGCGC
AGAAAAAAAGGATCTCAAGAAGATCCTTTGATCTTTTCTACGGGGTCTGACGCTCAGTGGAACGAAAACT
CACGTTAAGGGATTTTGGTCATGAGATTATCAAAAAGGATCTTCACCTAGATCCTTTTAAATTAAAAATG
AAGTTTTAAATCAATCTAAAGTATATATGAGTAAACTTGGTCTGACAGTTACCAATGCTTAATCAGTGAG
GCACCTATCTCAGCGATCTGTCTATTTCGTTCATCCATAGTTGCCTGACTCCCCGTCGTGTAGATAACTA
CGATACGGGAGGGCTTACCATCTGGCCCCAGTGCTGCAATGATACCGCGAGACCCACGCTCACCGGCTCC
AGATTTATCAGCAATAAACCAGCCAGCCGGAAGGGCCGAGCGCAGAAGTGGTCCTGCAACTTTATCCGCC
TCCATCCAGTCTATTAATTGTTGCCGGGAAGCTAGAGTAAGTAGTTCGCCAGTTAATAGTTTGCGCAACG
TTGTTGCCATTGCTACAGGCATCGTGGTGTCACGCTCGTCGTTTGGTATGGCTTCATTCAGCTCCGGTTC
CCAACGATCAAGGCGAGTTACATGATCCCCCATGTTGTGCAAAAAAGCGGTTAGCTCCTTCGGTCCTCCG
ATCGTTGTCAGAAGTAAGTTGGCCGCAGTGTTATCACTCATGGTTATGGCAGCACTGCATAATTCTCTTA
CTGTCATGCCATCCGTAAGATGCTTTTCTGTGACTGGTGAGTACTCAACCAAGTCATTCTGAGAATAGTG
TATGCGGCGACCGAGTTGCTCTTGCCCGGCGTCAATACGGGATAATACCGCGCCACATAGCAGAACTTTA
AAAGTGCTCATCATTGGAAAACGTTCTTCGGGGCGAAAACTCTCAAGGATCTTACCGCTGTTGAGATCCA
GTTCGATGTAACCCACTCGTGCACCCAACTGATCTTCAGCATCTTTTACTTTCACCAGCGTTTCTGGGTG
AGCAAAAACAGGAAGGCAAAATGCCGCAAAAAAGGGAATAAGGGCGACACGGAAATGTTGAATACTCATA
CTCTTCCTTTTTCAATATTATTGAAGCATTTATCAGGGTTATTGTCTCATGAGCGGATACATATTTGAAT
GTATTTAGAAAAATAAACAAATAGGGGTTCCGCGCACATTTCCCCGAAAAGTGCCACCTGACGTCGACGG
ATCGGGAGATCAACTTGTTTATTGCAGCTTATAATGGTTACAAATAAAGCAATAGCATCACAAATTTCAC
AAATAAAGCATTTTTTTCACTGCATTCTAGTTGTGGTTTGTCCAAACTCATCAATGTATCTTATCATGTC
TGGATCAACTGGATAACTCAAGCTAACCAAAATCATCCCAAACTTCCCACCCCATACCCTATTACCACTG
CCAATTACCTGTGGTTTCATTTACTCTAAACCTGTGATTCCTCTGAATTATTTTCATTTTAAAGAAATTG
TATTTGTTAAATATGTACTACAAACTTAGTAGT
Features (pLannotate 1.2.2; 24 found; start..end, strand, type, name):
    377..634     +  LTR            5' LTR (truncated): truncated 5' long terminal repeat (LTR) from HIV-1
    681..806     +  misc_feature   HIV-1 Ψ: packaging signal of human immunodeficiency virus type 1
    790..1128    +  CDS            HIV-1 gag (fragment): gag protein from human immunodeficiency virus 1; gag
   1303..1536    +  misc_feature   RRE: The Rev response element (RRE) of HIV-1 allows for Rev-dependent mRNA export from the nucleus to the cytoplasm.
   1913..2013    +  CDS            Rev (fragment): human immunodeficiency virus 1 (HIV-1) Rev protein; rev; enhances nuclear export of unspliced and incompletely spliced viral mRNAs
   2028..2143    +  misc_feature   cPPT/CTS: central polypurine tract and central termination sequence of HIV-1 (lacking the first T)
   2201..2504    +  enhancer       CMV enhancer: human cytomegalovirus immediate early enhancer
   2505..2708    +  promoter       CMV promoter: human cytomegalovirus (CMV) immediate early promoter
   2793..2820    +  misc_feature   MCS (fragment): multiple cloning site
   2821..4356    +  CDS            Gsdme: GSDME_MOUSE - Also known as Dfna5, Dfna5h. Experimental evidence at protein level: Swiss-Prot protein existence level 1. [Gasdermin-E, N-terminal]: Pore-forming protein produced by cleavage by CASP3 or granzyme B (GZMB), which converts non-inflammatory apoptosis to pyroptosis or promotes granzyme-mediated pyroptosis, respectively (PubMed:32188940). After cleavage, moves to the plasma membrane, homooligomerizes within the membrane and forms pores of 10-15 nanometers (nm) of inner diameter, triggering pyroptosis (By similarity). Binds to inner leaflet lipids, bisphosphorylated phosphatidylinosit
   4388..4887    +  promoter       PGK promoter: mouse phosphoglycerate kinase 1 promoter
   4908..5507    +  CDS            PuroR: puromycin N-acetyltransferase; pac from Streptomyces alboniger; confers resistance to puromycin
   5521..6109    +  misc_feature   WPRE: woodchuck hepatitis virus posttranscriptional regulatory element
   6126..6644    +  CDS            nef (fragment): NEF_HV1BR - Experimental evidence at protein level: Swiss-Prot protein existence level 1. Extracellular Nef protein targets CD4(+) T-lymphocytes for apoptosis by interacting with CXCR4 surface receptors (PubMed:14990729). From Human immunodeficiency virus type 1 group M subtype B (isolate BRU/LAI) (HIV-1).
   6692..6949    +  LTR            5' LTR (truncated): truncated 5' long terminal repeat (LTR) from HIV-1
   7102..7118    -  protein_bind   lac operator: The lac repressor binds to the lac operator to inhibit transcription in E. coli. This inhibition can be relieved by adding lactose or isopropyl-β-D-thiogalactopyranoside (IPTG). lac repressor encoded by lacI
   7126..7156    -  promoter       lac promoter: promoter for the E. coli lac operon
   7171..7192    -  protein_bind   CAP binding site: CAP binding activates transcription in the presence of cAMP. E. coli catabolite activator protein
   7205..7297    -  CDS            lacI (fragment): lac repressor; lacI; The lac repressor binds to the lac operator to inhibit transcription in E. coli. This inhibition can be relieved by adding lactose or isopropyl-β-D-thiogalactopyranoside (IPTG).
   7480..8068    -  rep_origin     ori: high-copy-number ColE1/pMB1/pBR322/pUC origin of replication
   8239..9099    -  CDS            AmpR: β-lactamase; bla; confers resistance to ampicillin, carbenicillin, and related antibiotics
   9100..9204    -  promoter       AmpR promoter: bla
   9252..9386    +  polyA_signal   SV40 poly(A) signal: SV40 polyadenylation signal
   9553..329     +  CDS            nef (fragment) (across the origin): NEF_HV1BR - Experimental evidence at protein level: Swiss-Prot protein existence level 1. Extracellular Nef protein targets CD4(+) T-lymphocytes for apoptosis by interacting with CXCR4 surface receptors (PubMed:14990729). From Human immunodeficiency virus type 1 group M subtype B (isolate BRU/LAI) (HIV-1).
