[The description below was written by a language model from this plasmid's Addgene catalogue record and pLannotate feature annotations shown in this document.]
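Description:
pLVX-puro-mGSDME D270A is an HIV-1-based lentiviral transfer vector built on the pLVX-puro backbone for expressing a mutant mouse gasdermin E (Gsdme, also known as Dfna5) in mammalian cells. The 9,553 nt plasmid is propagated in E. coli through a high-copy ColE1/pUC-type origin and selected with ampicillin via the β-lactamase gene. Remnants of the lac promoter/operator region and an SV40 polyadenylation signal lie in the bacterial backbone.

Between the two HIV-1 LTRs, both annotated as truncated LTR matches, the vector carries the standard cis-acting lentiviral elements. These are the Ψ packaging signal with an adjoining gag fragment, the Rev response element for Rev-dependent nuclear export of the genomic RNA, and the cPPT/CTS, which aids nuclear import of the reverse-transcribed genome. Short rev and nef fragments are also annotated; the nef matches adjoin the LTR regions and appear to be residual viral sequence rather than expressed genes. The payload is driven by the human CMV immediate-early enhancer and promoter, followed by a multiple cloning site remnant and the 1,536 bp Gsdme coding sequence carrying the D270A substitution. No epitope tag is annotated.

Downstream, a mouse PGK promoter drives puromycin N-acetyltransferase, so transduced cells can be selected with puromycin. A WPRE then enhances transcript stability and expression.

The annotation notes that gasdermin E is cleaved by caspase-3 or granzyme B to release a pore-forming N-terminal fragment that triggers pyroptosis. The record does not state the effect of D270A, although replacing an aspartate with alanine is consistent with a cleavage-resistant control. The construct is suited to making stable cell lines that express this mutant, for comparison with wild-type GSDME in studies of pyroptosis and anti-tumour immunity.
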