Addgene plasmid #223518: pLVX-puro-mGSDME D270A
Purpose: Expresses mGSDME D270A in mammalian cells
Depositing lab: Judy Lieberman. Depositing organization: Boston Children's Hospital. Publication: Gasdermin E suppresses tumour growth by activating anti-tumour immunity. Zhang Z, Zhang Y, Xia S, Kong Q, Li S, Liu X, Junqueira C, Meza-Sosa KF, Mok TMY, Ansara J, Sengupta S, Yao Y, Wu H, Lieberman J. Nature. 2020 Mar;579(7799):415-420. doi: 10.1038/s41586-020-2071-9. Epub 2020 Mar 11. PubMed 32188940.
Backbone
  Vector backbone: pLVX-puro
  Vector type: Mammalian Expression, Lentiviral
Growth in bacteria
  Bacterial resistance: Ampicillin, 100 μg/mL
  Growth temperature: 37°C
  Growth strain: NEB Stable
  Copy number: Unknown
Gene/Insert
  Gene/Insert name: GSDME (alt name: DFNA5)
  Species: M. musculus (mouse)
  Insert size (bp): 1536
  Mutation: D270A
  Entrez Gene: Gsdme (a.k.a. 2310037D07Rik, 4932441K13Rik, Dfna5, Dfna5h, EG14210, Fin15)
Terms and licenses: Academic/Nonprofit Terms; Industry Terms: Not Available to Industry
How to cite: pLVX-puro-mGSDME D270A was a gift from Judy Lieberman (Addgene plasmid # 223518 ; http://n2t.net/addgene:223518 ; RRID:Addgene_223518)
